Addgene plasmid #146116: pRSFDuetP-HsPatL1_517-770_D
Purpose: Bacterial Expression of HsPatL1_517-770
Depositing lab: Elisa Izaurralde. Depositing organization: Max Planck Institute for Developmental Biology.
Backbone
  Vector backbone: Unknown
  Vector type: Bacterial Expression
Growth in bacteria
  Bacterial resistance: Kanamycin, 50 μg/mL
  Growth temperature: 37°C
  Growth strain: DH5alpha
  Copy number: Low Copy
Gene/Insert
  Gene/Insert name: HsPatL1_517-770
  Species: H. sapiens (human)
  Entrez Gene: PATL1 (a.k.a. Pat1b, hPat1b)
  Cloning method: Unknown
Terms and licenses: Academic/Nonprofit Terms; Industry Terms: Not Available to Industry
Depositor comments: ORF extracted from NCBI: NM_152716.2 Plasmids from this collection were made available to the research community and donated after the lab closed. Please note that the sequence provided by the depositing laboratory may be theoretical/predicted or based on Sanger sequencing results. There may be discrepancies between sequencing results obtained by Addgene and the depositor sequence. If an Addgene verified sequence is not available, please contact before placing your order to request that our lab fully sequence the plasmid.
How to cite: pRSFDuetP-HsPatL1_517-770_D was a gift from Elisa Izaurralde (Addgene plasmid # 146116 ; http://n2t.net/addgene:146116 ; RRID:Addgene_146116)
