[The description below was written by a language model from this plasmid's Addgene catalogue record and pLannotate feature annotations shown in this document.]
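Description:
pRSFDuetP-HsPatL1_517-770_D is a 4,588-nt bacterial expression plasmid for producing a C-terminal fragment of human PATL1 (also called Pat1b), residues 517–770, in E. coli. The catalogue lists the backbone as unknown, but the name and the annotated features are consistent with an RSFDuet-type vector. It carries the RSF 1030 origin, which lets it coexist with plasmids that have compatible origins, and a kanamycin resistance gene (aminoglycoside phosphotransferase) for selection. It also carries lacI under its own promoter to supply lac repressor. The record describes it as low copy.

The vector has the two-cassette Duet layout. In the first cassette, a T7 promoter (spanning the sequence origin), a lac operator and the phage T7 gene 10 ribosome binding site precede the PATL1 fragment. Expression therefore depends on T7 RNA polymerase in the host and is induced with IPTG. About 80 nt lie between the ribosome binding site and the annotated PATL1 coding region, which could hold an N-terminal tag or linker, but the feature table annotates nothing there and the record names no tag. The second cassette has its own T7 promoter and lac operator, followed by a partial S-tag sequence and the T7 terminator. It appears to be empty, so it could accept a second open reading frame for co-expression. The short TcR, SET1 and extra AmpR promoter fragments are probably backbone remnants or annotation artefacts.

The insert was derived from the human PATL1 reference mRNA. The stated purpose is simply bacterial expression of this fragment, and no downstream application is recorded. The depositor sequence may be theoretical rather than fully verified.
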