Features (pLannotate 1.2.2; 18 found; start..end, strand, type, name):
      3..27      +  protein_bind   lac operator: The lac repressor binds to the lac operator to inhibit transcription in E. coli. This inhibition can be relieved by adding lactose or isopropyl-β-D-thiogalactopyranoside (IPTG). lac repressor encoded by lacI
     42..64      +  RBS            RBS: efficient ribosome binding site from bacteriophage T7 gene 10 (Olins and Rangwala, 1989)
    143..904     +  CDS            PATL1 (fragment): PATL1_HUMAN - Experimental evidence at protein level: Swiss-Prot protein existence level 1. (Microbial infection) In case of infection, required for translation and replication of hepatitis C virus (HCV). From Homo sapiens (Human).
    973..991     +  promoter       T7 promoter: promoter for bacteriophage T7 RNA polymerase
    992..1016    +  protein_bind   lac operator: The lac repressor binds to the lac operator to inhibit transcription in E. coli. This inhibition can be relieved by adding lactose or isopropyl-β-D-thiogalactopyranoside (IPTG). lac repressor encoded by lacI
   1125..1166    +  CDS            S-Tag (fragment): affinity and epitope tag derived from pancreatic ribonuclease A
   1196..1213    +  CDS            SET1 (fragment): solubility-enhancement tag derived from T7 phage gene 10B
   1221..1268    +  terminator     T7 terminator: transcription terminator for bacteriophage T7 RNA polymerase
   1432..1489    +  promoter       AmpR promoter (fragment): bla
   1498..2313    -  CDS            KanR: aminoglycoside phosphotransferase; aph(3')-Ia; confers resistance to kanamycin in bacteria or G418 (Geneticin®) in eukaryotes
   2314..2405    -  promoter       AmpR promoter: bla
   2421..3170    -  rep_origin     RSF ori: Plasmids containing the RSF 1030 origin of replication can be propagated in E. coli cells that contain additional plasmids with compatible origins.
   3253..3317    -  CDS            TcR (fragment): tetracycline efflux protein; tet; confers resistance to tetracycline
   3332..3353    -  protein_bind   CAP binding site: CAP binding activates transcription in the presence of cAMP. E. coli catabolite activator protein
   3366..4448    -  CDS            lacI: lac repressor; lacI; The lac repressor binds to the lac operator to inhibit transcription in E. coli. This inhibition can be relieved by adding lactose or isopropyl-β-D-thiogalactopyranoside (IPTG).
   4449..4526    -  promoter       lacI promoter: lacI
   4534..4569    -  CDS            TcR (fragment): tetracycline efflux protein; tet; confers resistance to tetracycline
   4572..2       +  promoter       T7 promoter (across the origin): promoter for bacteriophage T7 RNA polymerase
>Addgene plasmid #146116 | pRSFDuetP-HsPatL1_517-770_D | depositor full sequence | sequence record 288561 | Full Sequence
GGGGAATTGTGAGCGGATAACAATTCCCCTGTAGAAATAATTTTGTTTAACTTTAATAAGGAGATATACC
ATGGGCAGCAGCCATCACCATCATCACCACAGCGCGGGTCTGGAAGTTCTGTTCCAGGGGCCCCAGGATC
CGGACAAGAGGAGAAAAACCCTTGTTATAATTGAGAAAACCTACAGCTTACTCCTTGATGTGGAGGACTA
TGAAAGACGTTATCTCCTAAGTCTGGAAGAAGAGCGACCTGCCCTAATGGATGACAGAAAGCACAAAATT
TGTAGCATGTATGACAACTTAAGGGGGAAATTGCCTGGACAAGAGAGGCCTAGTGATGACCACTTTGTAC
AGATCATGTGTATCCGAAAAGGGAAGAGAATGGTTGCCCGTATTCTTCCTTTCCTCTCCACAGAGCAAGC
AGCTGACATTCTCATGACAACAGCCAGGAACCTCCCTTTCCTTATCAAGAAGGATGCACAAGATGAGGTG
CTGCCATGCTTACTGAGTCCCTTCTCTCTCCTTCTCTATCATCTTCCATCAGTGAGTATCACCAGCCTTT
TGCGACAGCTAATGAACCTACCTCAAAGTGCAGCTACACCAGCACTCTCCAATCCTCACCTCACTGCTGT
GCTCCAGAACAAGTTTGGCCTGTCACTGCTCCTCATCCTCCTGAGCCGTGGTGAAGACCTACAGAGTTCA
GACCCTGCTACAGAATCAACACAAAATAATCAGTGGACGGAGGTGATGTTCATGGCAACACGAGAACTTC
TGCGGATTCCCCAAGCAGCCCTGGCCAAGCCAATCTCTATACCTACAAACCTAGTGTCCCTCTTTTCTCG
CTATGTTGACCGGCAGAAACTGAACTTGCTGGAGACAAAACTGCAGCTAGTTCAGGGGATACGATAAGCG
GCCGCATAATGCTTAAGTCGAACAGAAAGTAATCGTATTGTACACGGCCGCATAATCGAAATTAATACGA
CTCACTATAGGGGAATTGTGAGCGGATAACAATTCCCCATCTTAGTATATTAGTTAAGTATAAGAAGGAG
ATATACATATGGCAGATCTCAATTGGATATCGGCCGGCCACGCGATCGCTGACGTCGGTACCCTCGAGTC
TGGTAAAGAAACCGCTGCTGCGAAATTTGAACGCCAGCACATGGACTCGTCTACTAGCGCAGCTTAATTA
ACCTAGGCTGCTGCCACCGCTGAGCAATAACTAGCATAACCCCTTGGGGCCTCTAAACGGGTCTTGAGGG
GTTTTTTGCTGAAACCTCAGGCATTTGAGAAGCACACGGTCACACTGCTTCCGGTAGTCAATAAACCGGT
AAACCAGCAATAGACATAAGCGGCTATTTAACGACCCTGCCCTGAACCGACGACAAGCTGACGACCGGGT
CTCCGCAAGTGGCACTTTTCGGGGAAATGTGCGCGGAACCCCTATTTGTTTATTTTTCTAAATACATTCA
AATATGTATCCGCTCATGAATTAATTCTTAGAAAAACTCATCGAGCATCAAATGAAACTGCAATTTATTC
ATATCAGGATTATCAATACCATATTTTTGAAAAAGCCGTTTCTGTAATGAAGGAGAAAACTCACCGAGGC
AGTTCCATAGGATGGCAAGATCCTGGTATCGGTCTGCGATTCCGACTCGTCCAACATCAATACAACCTAT
TAATTTCCCCTCGTCAAAAATAAGGTTATCAAGTGAGAAATCACCATGAGTGACGACTGAATCCGGTGAG
AATGGCAAAAGTTTATGCATTTCTTTCCAGACTTGTTCAACAGGCCAGCCATTACGCTCGTCATCAAAAT
CACTCGCATCAACCAAACCGTTATTCATTCGTGATTGCGCCTGAGCGAGACGAAATACGCGGTCGCTGTT
AAAAGGACAATTACAAACAGGAATCGAATGCAACCGGCGCAGGAACACTGCCAGCGCATCAACAATATTT
TCACCTGAATCAGGATATTCTTCTAATACCTGGAATGCTGTTTTCCCGGGGATCGCAGTGGTGAGTAACC
ATGCATCATCAGGAGTACGGATAAAATGCTTGATGGTCGGAAGAGGCATAAATTCCGTCAGCCAGTTTAG
TCTGACCATCTCATCTGTAACATCATTGGCAACGCTACCTTTGCCATGTTTCAGAAACAACTCTGGCGCA
TCGGGCTTCCCATACAATCGATAGATTGTCGCACCTGATTGCCCGACATTATCGCGAGCCCATTTATACC
CATATAAATCAGCATCCATGTTGGAATTTAATCGCGGCCTAGAGCAAGACGTTTCCCGTTGAATATGGCT
CATACTCTTCCTTTTTCAATATTATTGAAGCATTTATCAGGGTTATTGTCTCATGAGCGGATACATATTT
GAATGTATTTAGAAAAATAAACAAATAGGCATGCAGCGCTCTTCCGCTTCCTCGCTCACTGACTCGCTAC
GCTCGGTCGTTCGACTGCGGCGAGCGGTGTCAGCTCACTCAAAAGCGGTAATACGGTTATCCACAGAATC
AGGGGATAAAGCCGGAAAGAACATGTGAGCAAAAAGCAAAGCACCGGAAGAAGCCAACGCCGCAGGCGTT
TTTCCATAGGCTCCGCCCCCCTGACGAGCATCACAAAAATCGACGCTCAAGCCAGAGGTGGCGAAACCCG
ACAGGACTATAAAGATACCAGGCGTTTCCCCCTGGAAGCTCCCTCGTGCGCTCTCCTGTTCCGACCCTGC
CGCTTACCGGATACCTGTCCGCCTTTCTCCCTTCGGGAAGCGTGGCGCTTTCTCATAGCTCACGCTGTTG
GTATCTCAGTTCGGTGTAGGTCGTTCGCTCCAAGCTGGGCTGTGTGCACGAACCCCCCGTTCAGCCCGAC
CGCTGCGCCTTATCCGGTAACTATCGTCTTGAGTCCAACCCGGTAAGACACGACTTATCGCCACTGGCAG
CAGCCATTGGTAACTGATTTAGAGGACTTTGTCTTGAAGTTATGCACCTGTTAAGGCTAAACTGAAAGAA
CAGATTTTGGTGAGTGCGGTCCTCCAACCCACTTACCTTGGTTCAAAGAGTTGGTAGCTCAGCGAACCTT
GAGAAAACCACCGTTGGTAGCGGTGGTTTTTCTTTATTTATGAGATGATGAATCAATCGGTCTATCAAGT
CAACGAACAGCTATTCCGTTACTCTAGATTTCAGTGCAATTTATCTCTTCAAATGTAGCACCTGAAGTCA
GCCCCATACGATATAAGTTGTAATTCTCATGTTAGTCATGCCCCGCGCCCACCGGAAGGAGCTGACTGGG
TTGAAGGCTCTCAAGGGCATCGGTCGAGATCCCGGTGCCTAATGAGTGAGCTAACTTACATTAATTGCGT
TGCGCTCACTGCCCGCTTTCCAGTCGGGAAACCTGTCGTGCCAGCTGCATTAATGAATCGGCCAACGCGC
GGGGAGAGGCGGTTTGCGTATTGGGCGCCAGGGTGGTTTTTCTTTTCACCAGTGAGACGGGCAACAGCTG
ATTGCCCTTCACCGCCTGGCCCTGAGAGAGTTGCAGCAAGCGGTCCACGCTGGTTTGCCCCAGCAGGCGA
AAATCCTGTTTGATGGTGGTTAACGGCGGGATATAACATGAGCTGTCTTCGGTATCGTCGTATCCCACTA
CCGAGATGTCCGCACCAACGCGCAGCCCGGACTCGGTAATGGCGCGCATTGCGCCCAGCGCCATCTGATC
GTTGGCAACCAGCATCGCAGTGGGAACGATGCCCTCATTCAGCATTTGCATGGTTTGTTGAAAACCGGAC
ATGGCACTCCAGTCGCCTTCCCGTTCCGCTATCGGCTGAATTTGATTGCGAGTGAGATATTTATGCCAGC
CAGCCAGACGCAGACGCGCCGAGACAGAACTTAATGGGCCCGCTAACAGCGCGATTTGCTGGTGACCCAA
TGCGACCAGATGCTCCACGCCCAGTCGCGTACCGTCTTCATGGGAGAAAATAATACTGTTGATGGGTGTC
TGGTCAGAGACATCAAGAAATAACGCCGGAACATTAGTGCAGGCAGCTTCCACAGCAATGGCATCCTGGT
CATCCAGCGGATAGTTAATGATCAGCCCACTGACGCGTTGCGCGAGAAGATTGTGCACCGCCGCTTTACA
GGCTTCGACGCCGCTTCGTTCTACCATCGACACCACCACGCTGGCACCCAGTTGATCGGCGCGAGATTTA
ATCGCCGCGACAATTTGCGACGGCGCGTGCAGGGCCAGACTGGAGGTGGCAACGCCAATCAGCAACGACT
GTTTGCCCGCCAGTTGTTGTGCCACGCGGTTGGGAATGTAATTCAGCTCCGCCATCGCCGCTTCCACTTT
TTCCCGCGTTTTCGCAGAAACGTGGCTGGCCTGGTTCACCACGCGGGAAACGGTCTGATAAGAGACACCG
GCATACTCTGCGACATCGTATAACGTTACTGGTTTCACATTCACCACCCTGAATTGACTCTCTTCCGGGC
GCTATCATGCCATACCGCGAAAGGTTTTGCGCCATTCGATGGTGTCCGGGATCTCGACGCTCTCCCTTAT
GCGACTCCTGCATTAGGAAATTAATACGACTCACTATA
